Addgene plasmid #186614: pLV-Kif5b-Myc
Purpose: Third generation lentiviral vector expressing Kinesin Heavy Chain 5 isoform B fused to Myc tag
Depositing lab: Gia Voeltz. Depositing organization: University of Colorado, Boulder. Publication: The ER ladder is a unique morphological feature of developing mammalian axons. Zamponi E, Meehl JB, Voeltz GK. Dev Cell. 2022 Jun 6;57(11):1369-1382.e6. doi: 10.1016/j.devcel.2022.05.002. Epub 2022 May 23. PubMed 35609616.
Backbone
  Vector backbone: pLV-eGFP_Addgene#36083
  Total vector size (bp): 9609
  Vector type: Mammalian Expression, Lentiviral
Growth in bacteria
  Bacterial resistance: Ampicillin, 100 μg/mL
  Growth temperature: 30°C
  Growth strain: NEB Stable
  Copy number: Unknown
Gene/Insert
  Gene/Insert name: Kinesin Heavy Chain isoform 5b (alt name: Kif5b)
  Species: H. sapiens (human)
  Insert size (bp): 2889
  GenBank ID: NM_004521.3
  Entrez Gene: KIF5B (a.k.a. HEL-S-61, KINH, KNS, KNS1, UKHC)
  Promoter: CMV
  Tag / fusion protein: Myc tag (C terminal on insert)
  Cloning method: Restriction Enzyme; 5′ cloning site XbaI (not destroyed); 3′ cloning site SalI (not destroyed)
  Sequencing primers: 5′ gtgggaggtctatataagcagagctc; 3′ tacaaaggcattaaagcagcgtat
Terms and licenses: Academic/Nonprofit Terms; Industry Terms: Not Available to Industry
How to cite: pLV-Kif5b-Myc was a gift from Gia Voeltz (Addgene plasmid # 186614 ; http://n2t.net/addgene:186614 ; RRID:Addgene_186614)
