[The description below was written by a language model from this plasmid's Addgene catalogue record and pLannotate feature annotations shown in this document.]
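Description:
pLV-Kif5b-Myc is a third-generation, self-inactivating lentiviral transfer plasmid of 9,609 bp, built on the pLV-eGFP backbone, for expressing human kinesin heavy chain isoform 5B (KIF5B) in mammalian cells. It is propagated in E. coli through a high-copy ColE1/pUC-type origin and selected with ampicillin via the β-lactamase gene. An f1 origin, an SV40 origin and remnants of a lac/lacZα cloning region with flanking T3 and T7 promoters are also present in the backbone.

The viral cassette begins with an RSV promoter fused to a truncated HIV-1 5' LTR, which makes genomic RNA production in packaging cells independent of Tat. This is followed by the Ψ packaging signal with a partial gag sequence, the Rev response element for Rev-dependent nuclear export, and the cPPT/CTS element that aids nuclear import of the reverse-transcribed genome. Downstream, the CMV enhancer and immediate-early promoter drive the 2,889 bp KIF5B coding sequence, inserted between XbaI and SalI sites. The catalogue entry lists a C-terminal Myc epitope tag for detection, although the tag is not annotated as a separate feature in the table. A WPRE after the insert enhances transcript stability and expression, and the cassette ends with a ΔU3 3' LTR, which inactivates the LTR promoter after integration, and an SV40 polyadenylation signal. No mammalian selection marker or fluorescent reporter is annotated.

KIF5B is a microtubule-dependent motor involved in organelle distribution and anterograde axonal transport. The construct is suited to producing lentiviral particles, with separate packaging and envelope plasmids, or to direct transfection, to express tagged KIF5B. It was deposited in connection with a study of endoplasmic reticulum morphology in developing mammalian axons.
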