Features (pLannotate 1.2.2; 26 found; start..end, strand, type, name):
     81..102     +  protein_bind   CAP binding site: CAP binding activates transcription in the presence of cAMP. E. coli catabolite activator protein
    121..147     +  promoter       lac promoter (fragment): promoter for the E. coli lac operon
    155..171     +  protein_bind   lac operator: The lac repressor binds to the lac operator to inhibit transcription in E. coli. This inhibition can be relieved by adding lactose or isopropyl-β-D-thiogalactopyranoside (IPTG). lac repressor encoded by lacI
    216..234     +  promoter       T3 promoter: promoter for bacteriophage T3 RNA polymerase
    262..488     +  promoter       RSV promoter: Rous sarcoma virus enhancer/promoter
    489..669     +  LTR            5' LTR (truncated): truncated 5' long terminal repeat (LTR) from HIV-1
    716..841     +  misc_feature   HIV-1 Ψ: packaging signal of human immunodeficiency virus type 1
    825..1188    +  CDS            HIV-1 gag (fragment): gag protein from human immunodeficiency virus 1; gag
   1334..1567    +  misc_feature   RRE: The Rev response element (RRE) of HIV-1 allows for Rev-dependent mRNA export from the nucleus to the cytoplasm.
   1944..2044    +  CDS            Rev (fragment): human immunodeficiency virus 1 (HIV-1) Rev protein; rev; enhances nuclear export of unspliced and incompletely spliced viral mRNAs
   2063..2179    +  misc_feature   cPPT/CTS: central polypurine tract and central termination sequence of HIV-1
   2202..2505    +  enhancer       CMV enhancer: human cytomegalovirus immediate early enhancer
   2506..2709    +  promoter       CMV promoter: human cytomegalovirus (CMV) immediate early promoter
   2786..5674    +  CDS            KIF5B: KINH_HUMAN - Also known as KNS, KNS1. Experimental evidence at protein level: Swiss-Prot protein existence level 1. Microtubule-dependent motor required for normal distribution of mitochondria and lysosomes. Can induce formation of neurite-like membrane protrusions in non-neuronal cells in a ZFYVE27-dependent manner (By similarity). Regulates centrosome and nuclear positioning during mitotic entry. During the G2 phase of the cell cycle in a BICD2- dependent manner, antagonizes dynein function and drives the separation of nuclei and centrosomes (PubMed:20386726). Required for anterograde axonal
   5714..6302    +  misc_feature   WPRE: woodchuck hepatitis virus posttranscriptional regulatory element
   6319..6387    +  CDS            nef (fragment): NEF_HV1Z2 - Experimental evidence at protein level: Swiss-Prot protein existence level 1. Extracellular Nef protein targets CD4(+) T-lymphocytes for apoptosis by interacting with CXCR4 surface receptors. From Human immunodeficiency virus type 1 group M subtype D (isolate Z2/CDC-Z34) (HIV-1).
   6389..6622    +  LTR            3' LTR (ΔU3): self-inactivating 3' long terminal repeat (LTR) from HIV-1
   6694..6815    +  polyA_signal   SV40 poly(A) signal: SV40 polyadenylation signal
   6855..6990    +  rep_origin     SV40 ori: SV40 origin of replication
   7011..7029    -  promoter       T7 promoter: promoter for bacteriophage T7 RNA polymerase
   7037..7192    +  CDS            lacZα (fragment): LacZα fragment of β-galactosidase; lacZ fragment
   7197..7625    +  rep_origin     f1 ori (sequence partly withheld): f1 bacteriophage origin of replication; arrow indicates direction of (+) strand synthesis
   7678..7782    +  promoter       AmpR promoter: bla
   7783..8643    +  CDS            AmpR: β-lactamase; bla; confers resistance to ampicillin, carbenicillin, and related antibiotics
   8814..9402    +  rep_origin     ori: high-copy-number ColE1/pMB1/pBR322/pUC origin of replication
   9585..68      +  CDS            lacI (fragment) (across the origin): lac repressor; lacI; The lac repressor binds to the lac operator to inhibit transcription in E. coli. This inhibition can be relieved by adding lactose or isopropyl-β-D-thiogalactopyranoside (IPTG).
>Addgene plasmid #186614 | pLV-Kif5b-Myc | addgene full sequence | sequence record 385959 | Addgene NGS Result
CCCGCGCGTTGGCCGATTCATTAATGCAGCTGGCACGACAGGTTTCCCGACTGGAAAGCGGGCAGTGAGC
GCAACGCAATTAATGTGAGTTAGCTCACTCATTAGGCACCCCAGGCTTTCCACTTTATGCTTCCGGCTCG
TATGTTGTGTGGAATTGTGAGCGGATAACAATTTCACACAGGAAACAGCTATGACCATGATTACGCCAAG
CGCGCAATTAACCCTCACTAAAGGGAACAAAAGCTGGAGCTGCAAGCTTAATGTAGTCTTATGCAATACT
CTTGTAGTCTTGCAACATGGTAACGATGAGTTAGCAACATGCCTTACAAGGAGAGAAAAAGCACCGTGCA
TGCCGATTGGTGGAAGTAAGGTGGTACGATCGTGCCTTATTAGGAAGGCAACAGACGGGTCTGACATGGA
TTGGACGAACCACTGAATTGCCGCATTGCAGAGATATTGTATTTAAGTGCCTAGCTCGATACATAAACGG
GTCTCTCTGGTTAGACCAGATCTGAGCCTGGGAGCTCTCTGGCTAACTAGGGAACCCACTGCTTAAGCCT
CAATAAAGCTTGCCTTGAGTGCTTCAAGTAGTGTGTGCCCGTCTGTTGTGTGACTCTGGTAACTAGAGAT
CCCTCAGACCCTTTTAGTCAGTGTGGAAAATCTCTAGCAGTGGCGCCCGAACAGGGACTTGAAAGCGAAA
GGGAAACCAGAGGAGCTCTCTCGACGCAGGACTCGGCTTGCTGAAGCGCGCACGGCAAGAGGCGAGGGGC
GGCGACTGGTGAGTACGCCAAAAATTTTGACTAGCGGAGGCTAGAAGGAGAGAGATGGGTGCGAGAGCGT
CAGTATTAAGCGGGGGAGAATTAGATCGCGATGGGAAAAAATTCGGTTAAGGCCAGGGGGAAAGAAAAAA
TATAAATTAAAACATATAGTATGGGCAAGCAGGGAGCTAGAACGATTCGCAGTTAATCCTGGCCTGTTAG
AAACATCAGAAGGCTGTAGACAAATACTGGGACAGCTACAACCATCCCTTCAGACAGGATCAGAAGAACT
TAGATCATTATATAATACAGTAGCAACCCTCTATTGTGTGCATCAAAGGATAGAGATAAAAGACACCAAG
GAAGCTTTAGACAAGATAGAGGAAGAGCAAAACAAAAGTAAGACCACCGCACAGCAAGCGGCCGCTGATC
TTCAGACCTGGAGGAGGAGATATGAGGGACAATTGGAGAAGTGAATTATATAAATATAAAGTAGTAAAAA
TTGAACCATTAGGAGTAGCACCCACCAAGGCAAAGAGAAGAGTGGTGCAGAGAGAAAAAAGAGCAGTGGG
AATAGGAGCTTTGTTCCTTGGGTTCTTGGGAGCAGCAGGAAGCACTATGGGCGCAGCGTCAATGACGCTG
ACGGTACAGGCCAGACAATTATTGTCTGGTATAGTGCAGCAGCAGAACAATTTGCTGAGGGCTATTGAGG
CGCAACAGCATCTGTTGCAACTCACAGTCTGGGGCATCAAGCAGCTCCAGGCAAGAATCCTGGCTGTGGA
AAGATACCTAAAGGATCAACAGCTCCTGGGGATTTGGGGTTGCTCTGGAAAACTCATTTGCACCACTGCT
GTGCCTTGGAATGCTAGTTGGAGTAATAAATCTCTGGAACAGATTTGGAATCACACGACCTGGATGGAGT
GGGACAGAGAAATTAACAATTACACAAGCTTAATACACTCCTTAATTGAAGAATCGCAAAACCAGCAAGA
AAAGAATGAACAAGAATTATTGGAATTAGATAAATGGGCAAGTTTGTGGAATTGGTTTAACATAACAAAT
TGGCTGTGGTATATAAAATTATTCATAATGATAGTAGGAGGCTTGGTAGGTTTAAGAATAGTTTTTGCTG
TACTTTCTATAGTGAATAGAGTTAGGCAGGGATATTCACCATTATCGTTTCAGACCCACCTCCCAACCCC
GAGGGGACCCGACAGGCCCGAAGGAATAGAAGAAGAAGGTGGAGAGAGAGACAGAGACAGATCCATTCGA
TTAGTGAACGGATCTCGACGGTATCGGTTAACTTTTAAAAGAAAAGGGGGGATTGGGGGGTATAGTGCAG
GGGAAAGAATAGTAGACATAATAGCAACAGACATACAAACTAAAGAATTACAAAAACAAATTACAAAATT
CAAAATTTTATCGATAAGCTTGGGAGTTCCGCGTTACATAACTTACGGTAAATGGCCCGCCTGGCTGACC
GCCCAACGACCCCCGCCCATTGACGTCAATAATGACGTATGTTCCCATAGTAACGCCAATAGGGACTTTC
CATTGACGTCAATGGGTGGAGTATTTACGGTAAACTGCCCACTTGGCAGTACATCAAGTGTATCATATGC
CAAGTACGCCCCCTATTGACGTCAATGACGGTAAATGGCCCGCCTGGCATTATGCCCAGTACATGACCTT
ATGGGACTTTCCTACTTGGCAGTACATCTACGTATTAGTCATCGCTATTACCATGGTGATGCGGTTTTGG
CAGTACATCAATGGGCGTGGATAGCGGTTTGACTCACGGGGATTTCCAAGTCTCCACCCCATTGACGTCA
ATGGGAGTTTGTTTTGGCACCAAAATCAACGGGACTTTCCAAAATGTCGTAACAACTCCGCCCCATTGAC
GCAAATGGGCGGTAGGCGTGTACGGTGGGAGGTCTATATAAGCAGAGCTCGTTTAGTGAACCGTCAGATC
GCCTGGAGACGCCATCCACGCTGTTTTGACCTCCATAGAAGACACCGACTCTAGAATGGCGGACCTGGCC
GAGTGCAACATCAAAGTGATGTGTCGCTTCAGACCTCTCAACGAGTCTGAAGTGAACCGCGGCGACAAGT
ACATCGCCAAGTTTCAGGGAGAAGACACGGTCGTGATCGCGTCCAAGCCTTATGCATTTGATCGGGTGTT
CCAGTCAAGCACATCTCAAGAGCAAGTGTATAATGACTGTGCAAAGAAGATTGTTAAAGATGTACTTGAA
GGATATAATGGAACAATATTTGCATATGGACAAACATCCTCTGGGAAGACACACACAATGGAGGGTAAAC
TTCATGATCCAGAAGGCATGGGAATTATTCCAAGAATAGTGCAAGATATTTTTAATTATATTTACTCCAT
GGATGAAAATTTGGAATTTCATATTAAGGTTTCATATTTTGAAATATATTTGGATAAGATAAGGGACCTG
TTAGATGTTTCAAAGACCAACCTTTCAGTTCATGAAGACAAAAACCGAGTTCCCTATGTAAAGGGGTGCA
CAGAGCGTTTTGTATGTAGTCCAGATGAAGTTATGGATACCATAGATGAAGGAAAATCCAACAGACATGT
AGCAGTTACAAATATGAATGAACATAGCTCTAGGAGTCACAGTATATTTCTTATTAATGTCAAACAAGAG
AACACACAAACGGAACAAAAGCTGAGTGGAAAACTTTATCTGGTTGATTTAGCTGGTAGTGAAAAGGTTA
GTAAAACTGGAGCTGAAGGTGCTGTGCTGGATGAAGCTAAAAACATCAACAAGTCACTTTCTGCTCTTGG
AAATGTTATTTCTGCTTTGGCTGAGGGTAGTACATATGTTCCATATCGAGATAGTAAAATGACAAGAATC
CTTCAAGATTCATTAGGTGGCAACTGTAGAACCACTATTGTAATTTGCTGCTCTCCATCATCATACAATG
AGTCTGAAACAAAATCTACACTCTTATTTGGCCAAAGGGCCAAAACAATTAAGAACACAGTTTGTGTCAA
TGTGGAGTTAACTGCAGAACAGTGGAAAAAGAAGTATGAAAAAGAAAAAGAAAAAAATAAGATCCTGCGG
AACACTATTCAGTGGCTTGAAAATGAGCTCAACAGATGGCGTAATGGGGAGACGGTGCCTATTGATGAAC
AGTTTGACAAAGAGAAAGCCAACTTGGAAGCTTTCACAGTGGATAAAGATATTACTCTTACCAATGATAA
ACCAGCAACCGCAATTGGAGTTATAGGAAATTTTACTGATGCTGAAAGAAGAAAGTGTGAAGAAGAAATT
GCTAAATTATACAAACAGCTTGATGACAAGGATGAAGAAATTAACCAGCAAAGTCAACTGGTAGAGAAAC
TGAAGACGCAAATGTTGGATCAGGAGGAGCTTTTGGCATCTACCAGAAGGGATCAAGACAATATGCAAGC
TGAGCTGAATCGCCTTCAAGCAGAAAATGATGCCTCTAAAGAAGAAGTGAAAGAAGTTTTACAGGCCCTA
GAAGAACTTGCTGTCAATTATGATCAGAAGTCTCAGGAAGTTGAAGACAAAACTAAGGAATATGAATTGC
TTAGTGATGAATTGAATCAGAAATCGGCAACTTTAGCGAGTATAGATGCTGAGCTTCAGAAACTTAAGGA
AATGACCAACCACCAGAAAAAACGAGCAGCTGAGATGATGGCATCTTTACTAAAAGACCTTGCAGAAATA
GGAATTGCTGTGGGAAATAATGATGTAAAGCAGCCTGAGGGAACTGGCATGATAGATGAAGAGTTCACTG
TTGCAAGACTCTACATTAGCAAAATGAAGTCAGAAGTAAAAACCATGGTGAAACGTTGCAAGCAGTTAGA
AAGCACACAAACTGAGAGCAACAAAAAAATGGAAGAAAATGAAAAGGAGTTAGCAGCATGTCAGCTTCGT
ATCTCTCAACATGAAGCCAAAATCAAGTCATTGACTGAATACCTTCAAAATGTGGAACAAAAGAAAAGAC
AGTTGGAGGAATCTGTCGATGCCCTCAGTGAAGAACTAGTCCAGCTTCGAGCACAAGAGAAAGTCCATGA
AATGGAAAAGGAGCACTTAAATAAGGTTCAGACTGCAAATGAAGTTAAGCAAGCTGTTGAACAGCAGATC
CAGAGCCATAGAGAAACTCATCAAAAACAGATCAGTAGTTTGAGAGATGAAGTAGAAGCAAAAGCAAAAC
TTATTACTGATCTTCAAGACCAAAACCAGAAAATGATGTTAGAGCAGGAACGTCTAAGAGTAGAACATGA
GAAGTTGAAAGCCACAGATCAGGAAAAGAGCAGAAAACTACATGAACTTACGGTTATGCAAGATAGACGA
GAACAAGCAAGACAAGACTTGAAGGGTTTGGAAGAGACAGTGGCAAAAGAACTTCAGACTTTACACAACC
TGCGCAAACTCTTTGTTCAGGACCTGGCTACAAGAGTTAAAAAGAGTGCTGAGATTGATTCTGATGACAC
CGGAGGCAGCGCTGCTCAGAAGCAAAAAATCTCCTTTCTTGAAAATAATCTTGAACAGCTCACTAAAGTG
CACAAACAGTTGGTACGTGATAATGCAGATCTCCGCTGTGAACTTCCTAAGTTGGAAAAGCGACTTCGAG
CTACAGCTGAGAGAGTGAAAGCTTTGGAATCAGCACTGAAAGAAGCTAAAGAAAATGCATCTCGTGATCG
CAAACGCTATCAGCAAGAAGTAGATCGCATAAAGGAAGCAGTCAGGTCAAAGAATATGGCCAGAAGAGGG
CATTCTGCACAGATTGCTAAACCTATTCGTCCCGGGCAACATCCAGCAGCTTCTCCAACTCACCCAAGTG
CAATTCGTGGAGGAGGTGCATTTGTTCAGAACAGCCAGCCAGTGGCAGTGCGAGGTGGAGGAGGCAAACA
AGTGGAACAAAAACTTATTTCTGAAGAAGATCTGTAAGTCGACAATCAACCTCTGGATTACAAAATTTGT
GAAAGATTGACTGGTATTCTTAACTATGTTGCTCCTTTTACGCTATGTGGATACGCTGCTTTAATGCCTT
TGTATCATGCTATTGCTTCCCGTATGGCTTTCATTTTCTCCTCCTTGTATAAATCCTGGTTGCTGTCTCT
TTATGAGGAGTTGTGGCCCGTTGTCAGGCAACGTGGCGTGGTGTGCACTGTGTTTGCTGACGCAACCCCC
ACTGGTTGGGGCATTGCCACCACCTGTCAGCTCCTTTCCGGGACTTTCGCTTTCCCCCTCCCTATTGCCA
CGGCGGAACTCATCGCCGCCTGCCTTGCCCGCTGCTGGACAGGGGCTCGGCTGTTGGGCACTGACAATTC
CGTGGTGTTGTCGGGGAAGCTGACGTCCTTTCCATGGCTGCTCGCCTGTGTTGCCACCTGGATTCTGCGC
GGGACGTCCTTCTGCTACGTCCCTTCGGCCCTCAATCCAGCGGACCTTCCTTCCCGCGGCCTGCTGCCGG
CTCTGCGGCCTCTTCCGCGTCTTCGCCTTCGCCCTCAGACGAGTCGGATCTCCCTTTGGGCCGCCTCCCC
GCCTGGAATTCGAGCTCGGTACCTTTAAGACCAATGACTTACAAGGCAGCTGTAGATCTTAGCCACTTTT
TAAAAGAAAAGGGGGGACTGGAAGGGCTAATTCACTCCCAACGAAGACAAGATCTGCTTTTTGCTTGTAC
TGGGTCTCTCTGGTTAGACCAGATCTGAGCCTGGGAGCTCTCTGGCTAACTAGGGAACCCACTGCTTAAG
CCTCAATAAAGCTTGCCTTGAGTGCTTCAAGTAGTGTGTGCCCGTCTGTTGTGTGACTCTGGTAACTAGA
GATCCCTCAGACCCTTTTAGTCAGTGTGGAAAATCTCTAGCAGTAGTAGTTCATGTCATCTTATTATTCA
GTATTTATAACTTGCAAAGAAATGAATATCAGAGAGTGAGAGGAACTTGTTTATTGCAGCTTATAATGGT
TACAAATAAAGCAATAGCATCACAAATTTCACAAATAAAGCATTTTTTTCACTGCATTCTAGTTGTGGTT
TGTCCAAACTCATCAATGTATCTTATCATGTCTGGCTCTAGCTATCCCGCCCCTAACTCCGCCCATCCCG
CCCCTAACTCCGCCCAGTTCCGCCCATTCTCCGCCCCATGGCTGACTAATTTTTTTTATTTATGCAGAGG
CCGAGGCCGCCTCGGCCTCTGAGCTATTCCAGAAGTAGTGAGGAGGCTTTTTTGGAGGCCTAGGGACGTA
CCCAATTCGCCCTATAGTGAGTCGTATTACGCGCGCTCACTGGCCGTCGTTTTACAACGTCGTGACTGGG
AAAACCCTGGCGTTACCCAACTTAATCGCCTTGCAGCACATCCCCCTTTCGCCAGCTGGCGTAATAGCGA
AGAGGCCCGCACCGATCGCCCTTCCCAACAGTTGCGCAGCCTGAATGGCGAATGGG
[124 nt withheld, positions 7197-7320]
C
[91 nt withheld, positions 7322-7412]
A
[49 nt withheld, positions 7414-7462]
CCTTTGACGTTGGAGTCCACGTTCTTT
[37 nt withheld, positions 7490-7526]
ACCCTATCTCGGTCTATTCTTTTGATTTATAAGGGATTTTGCCGATTTCGGCCTATTGGTTAAAAAATGA
GCTGATTTAACAAAAATTTAACGCGAATTTTAACAAAATATTAACGCTTACAATTTAGGTGGCACTTTTC
GGGGAAATGTGCGCGGAACCCCTATTTGTTTATTTTTCTAAATACATTCAAATATGTATCCGCTCATGAG
ACAATAACCCTGATAAATGCTTCAATAATATTGAAAAAGGAAGAGTATGAGTATTCAACATTTCCGTGTC
GCCCTTATTCCCTTTTTTGCGGCATTTTGCCTTCCTGTTTTTGCTCACCCAGAAACGCTGGTGAAAGTAA
AAGATGCTGAAGATCAGTTGGGTGCACGAGTGGGTTACATCGAACTGGATCTCAACAGCGGTAAGATCCT
TGAGAGTTTTCGCCCCGAAGAACGTTTTCCAATGATGAGCACTTTTAAAGTTCTGCTATGTGGCGCGGTA
TTATCCCGTATTGACGCCGGGCAAGAGCAACTCGGTCGCCGCATACACTATTCTCAGAATGACTTGGTTG
AGTACTCACCAGTCACAGAAAAGCATCTTACGGATGGCATGACAGTAAGAGAATTATGCAGTGCTGCCAT
AACCATGAGTGATAACACTGCGGCCAACTTACTTCTGACAACGATCGGAGGACCGAAGGAGCTAACCGCT
TTTTTGCACAACATGGGGGATCATGTAACTCGCCTTGATCGTTGGGAACCGGAGCTGAATGAAGCCATAC
CAAACGACGAGCGTGACACCACGATGCCTGTAGCAATGGCAACAACGTTGCGCAAACTATTAACTGGCGA
ACTACTTACTCTAGCTTCCCGGCAACAATTAATAGACTGGATGGAGGCGGATAAAGTTGCAGGACCACTT
CTGCGCTCGGCCCTTCCGGCTGGCTGGTTTATTGCTGATAAATCTGGAGCCGGTGAGCGTGGGTCTCGCG
GTATCATTGCAGCACTGGGGCCAGATGGTAAGCCCTCCCGTATCGTAGTTATCTACACGACGGGGAGTCA
GGCAACTATGGATGAACGAAATAGACAGATCGCTGAGATAGGTGCCTCACTGATTAAGCATTGGTAACTG
TCAGACCAAGTTTACTCATATATACTTTAGATTGATTTAAAACTTCATTTTTAATTTAAAAGGATCTAGG
TGAAGATCCTTTTTGATAATCTCATGACCAAAATCCCTTAACGTGAGTTTTCGTTCCACTGAGCGTCAGA
CCCCGTAGAAAAGATCAAAGGATCTTCTTGAGATCCTTTTTTTCTGCGCGTAATCTGCTGCTTGCAAACA
AAAAAACCACCGCTACCAGCGGTGGTTTGTTTGCCGGATCAAGAGCTACCAACTCTTTTTCCGAAGGTAA
CTGGCTTCAGCAGAGCGCAGATACCAAATACTGTTCTTCTAGTGTAGCCGTAGTTAGGCCACCACTTCAA
GAACTCTGTAGCACCGCCTACATACCTCGCTCTGCTAATCCTGTTACCAGTGGCTGCTGCCAGTGGCGAT
AAGTCGTGTCTTACCGGGTTGGACTCAAGACGATAGTTACCGGATAAGGCGCAGCGGTCGGGCTGAACGG
GGGGTTCGTGCACACAGCCCAGCTTGGAGCGAACGACCTACACCGAACTGAGATACCTACAGCGTGAGCT
ATGAGAAAGCGCCACGCTTCCCGAAGGGAGAAAGGCGGACAGGTATCCGGTAAGCGGCAGGGTCGGAACA
GGAGAGCGCACGAGGGAGCTTCCAGGGGGAAACGCCTGGTATCTTTATAGTCCTGTCGGGTTTCGCCACC
TCTGACTTGAGCGTCGATTTTTGTGATGCTCGTCAGGGGGGCGGAGCCTATGGAAAAACGCCAGCAACGC
GGCCTTTTTACGGTTCCTGGCCTTTTGCTGGCCTTTTGCTCACATGTTCTTTCCTGCGTTATCCCCTGAT
TCTGTGGATAACCGTATTACCGCCTTTGAGTGAGCTGATACCGCTCGCCGCAGCCGAACGACCGAGCGCA
GCGAGTCAGTGAGCGAGGAAGCGGAAGAGCGCCCAATACGCAAACCGCCTCTC
